Addgene plasmid #245535: pICSL30016A
Purpose: Level 0 Golden Gate part N-Terminal Tag with overhangs CCAT - AATG
Depositing lab: Mark Youles. Depositing organization: Sainsbury Laboratory, Norwich.
Backbone
  Vector backbone: pICSL01002
  Backbone size w/o insert (bp): 2246
  Vector type: Synthetic Biology
Growth in bacteria
  Bacterial resistance: Spectinomycin, 50 μg/mL
  Growth temperature: 37°C
  Growth strain: DH5alpha
  Copy number: High Copy
Gene/Insert
  Gene/Insert name: N-Terminal tag V5
  Species: Synthetic
  Insert size (bp): 91
  Mutation: BsaI/BpiI sites removed by point-mutation
  Cloning method: Restriction Enzyme; 5′ cloning site BsaI (destroyed during cloning); 3′ cloning site BsaI (destroyed during cloning)
  Sequencing primers: 5′ TCACATGTTCTTTCCTGCG; 3′ GTCTCATGAGCGGATACATATTTGAATG
Terms and licenses: Academic/Nonprofit Terms; Industry Terms: Not Available to Industry
Depositor comments: Level 0 N-Terminal tag module used for GoldenGate assemblies using the MoClo overhang syntax
How to cite: pICSL30016A was a gift from Mark Youles (Addgene plasmid # 245535 ; http://n2t.net/addgene:245535 ; RRID:Addgene_245535)
