[The description below was written by a language model from this plasmid's Addgene catalogue record and pLannotate feature annotations shown in this document.]
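Description:
pICSL30016A is a Level 0 Golden Gate part plasmid for synthetic biology, built on the pICSL01002 backbone (2,246 bp) and carrying a synthetic 91 bp module that encodes a V5 epitope tag for N-terminal fusion. The module follows the MoClo overhang syntax, with CCAT and AATG as its flanking fusion sites. This places it in the N-terminal tag position of a transcription unit, where it joins in frame to a downstream coding-sequence part. Internal BsaI and BpiI recognition sites were removed by point mutation, so the part is not cut internally by the Type IIS enzymes used in hierarchical assembly. The record notes that the BsaI sites used to clone the insert were destroyed in the process. The plasmid carries no promoter or terminator for expressing the tag, because it is a storage and donor vector for a single standardised part.

The full sequence is 2,337 nt, which matches backbone plus insert. Annotation shows a high-copy ColE1/pUC-type origin for propagation in E. coli and an aadA gene conferring spectinomycin (and streptomycin) resistance, consistent with the catalogue selection marker. An AmpR (bla) promoter lies upstream of aadA in the same orientation and may drive its expression. Short fragments annotated as lacI, a gentamicin acetyltransferase and an integron integrase are probably non-functional remnants carried over with the resistance cassette and backbone. The automated annotation did not flag the V5 insert itself, so its exact position is not given in the feature table. The part is typically combined with promoter, coding-sequence and terminator modules to build Level 1 transcription units that express V5-tagged proteins for immunodetection or purification.
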