Features (pLannotate 1.2.2; 6 found; start..end, strand, type, name):
    117..166     -  CDS            lacI (fragment): lac repressor; lacI; The lac repressor binds to the lac operator to inhibit transcription in E. coli. This inhibition can be relieved by adding lactose or isopropyl-β-D-thiogalactopyranoside (IPTG).
    349..937     -  rep_origin     ori: high-copy-number ColE1/pMB1/pBR322/pUC origin of replication
   1111..1899    -  CDS            aadA: S3AD_ECOLX - Experimental evidence at protein level: Swiss-Prot protein existence level 1. Mediates bacterial resistance to the antibiotics streptomycin and spectinomycin. From Escherichia coli.
   1906..1962    -  CDS            GmR (fragment): gentamycin acetyltransferase; aacC1; confers resistance to gentamycin
   2050..2130    +  CDS            int (fragment): INT2_ECOLX - Protein inferred from homology: Swiss-Prot protein existence level 3. Putative integrase believed to be involved in the insertion of antibiotic resistance genes into plasmids and transposons. From Escherichia coli.
   2121..2225    -  promoter       AmpR promoter: bla
>Addgene plasmid #245535 | pICSL30016A | addgene full sequence | sequence record 495361 | Addgene NGS Result
GGTCTCACCATGGGTAAGCCAATCCCTAATCCTCTCTTGGGTTTGGATTCTACTGGTGGAAAACCTATTC
CAAACCCATTGCTCGGACTCGACTCAACAATGTGAGACCACGAGTGATTAATGAATCGGCCAACGCGCGG
GGAGAGGCGGTTTGCGTATTGGGCGCTCTTCCGCTTCCTCGCTCACTGACTCGCTGCGCTCGGTCGTTCG
GCTGCGGCGAGCGGTATCAGCTCACTCAAAGGCGGTAATACGGTTATCCACAGAATCAGGGGATAACGCA
GGAAAGAACATGTGAGCAAAAGGCCAGCAAAAGGCCAGGAACCGTAAAAAGGCCGCGTTGCTGGCGTTTT
TCCATAGGCTCCGCCCCCCTGACGAGCATCACAAAAATCGACGCTCAAGTCAGAGGTGGCGAAACCCGAC
AGGACTATAAAGATACCAGGCGTTTCCCCCTGGAAGCTCCCTCGTGCGCTCTCCTGTTCCGACCCTGCCG
CTTACCGGATACCTGTCCGCCTTTCTCCCTTCGGGAAGCGTGGCGCTTTCTCATAGCTCACGCTGTAGGT
ATCTCAGTTCGGTGTAGGTCGTTCGCTCCAAGCTGGGCTGTGTGCACGAACCCCCCGTTCAGCCCGACCG
CTGCGCCTTATCCGGTAACTATCGTCTTGAGTCCAACCCGGTAAGACACGACTTATCGCCACTGGCAGCA
GCCACTGGTAACAGGATTAGCAGAGCGAGGTATGTAGGCGGTGCTACAGAGTTCTTGAAGTGGTGGCCTA
ACTACGGCTACACTAGAAGAACAGTATTTGGTATCTGCGCTCTGCTGAAGCCAGTTACCTTCGGAAAAAG
AGTTGGTAGCTCTTGATCCGGCAAACAAACCACCGCTGGTAGCGGTGGTTTTTTTGTTTGCAAGCAGCAG
ATTACGCGCAGAAAAAAAGGATCTCAAGAAGATCCTTTGATCTTTTCTACGGGGTCTGACGCTCAGTGGA
ACGAAAACTCACGTTAAGGGATTTTGGTCATGAGATTATCAAAAAGGATCTTCACCTAGATCCTTTTAAA
TTAAAAATGAAGTTTTAAATCAATCTAAAGTATATATGAGTAAACTTGGTCTGACAGTTATTTGCCGACT
ACCTTGGTGATCTCGCCTTTTACGTAATGGACAAATTCTTCCAACTGATCTGCGCGCGAGGCCAAGCGAT
CTTCTTCTTGTCCAAGATAAGCCTGTCTAGCTTCAAGTATGACGGGCTGATACTGGGCCGGCAGGCGCTC
CATTGCCCAGTCGGCAGCGACATCCTTCGGCGCGATTTTGCCGGTTACTGCGCTGTACCAAATGCGGGAC
AACGTAAGCACTACATTTCGCTCATCGCCAGCCCAGTCGGGCGGCGAGTTCCATAGCGTTAAGGTTTCAT
TTAGCGCCTCAAATAGATCCTGTTCAGGAACCGGATCAAAGAGTTCCTCCGCCGCTGGACCTACCAAGGC
AACGCTATGTTCTCTTGCTTTTGTCAGCAAGATAGCCAGATCAATGTCGATCGTGGCTGGCTCGAAGATA
CCTGCAAGAATGTCATTGCGCTGCCATTCTCCAAATTGCAGTTCGCGCTTAGCTGGATAACGCCACGGAA
TGATGTCGTCGTGCACAACAATGGTGACTTCTACAGCGCGGAGAATCTCGCTCTCTCCAGGGGAAGCCGA
AGTTTCCAAAAGGTCGTTGATCAAAGCTCGCCGCGTTGTTTCATCAAGCCTTACGGTCACCGTAACCAGC
AAATCAATATCGCTGTGTGGCTTCAGGCCGCCATCCACTGCGGAGCCGTACAAATGTACGGCCAGCAACG
TCGGTTCGAGATGGCGCTCGATGACGCCAACTACCTCTGATAGTTGAGTCGATACTTCGGCGATCACCGC
TTCCCTCATGATGTTTAACTTTGTTTTAGGGCGACTGCCCTGCTGCGTAACATCGTTGCTGCTCCATAAC
ATCAAACATCGACCCACGGCGTAACGCGCTTGCTGCTTGGATGCCCGAGGCATAGACTGTACCCCAAAAA
AAAACAGTCATAACAAGCCATGAAAACCGCCACTGCGCCGTTACCACCGCTGCGTTCGGTCAAGGTTCTG
GACCAGTTGCGTGAGCGCATACTCTTCCTTTTTCAATATTATTGAAGCATTTATCAGGGTTATTGTCTCA
TGAGCGGATACATATTTGAATGTATTTAGAAAAATAAACAAATAGGGGTTCCGCGCACATTTCCCCGAAA
AGTGCCACCTGACGTCTAAGAAACCATTATTATCATGACATTAACCTATAAAAATAGGCGTATCACGAGG
CCCTTTCGTCCACTGAAGAGCCACTGT
